Addgene plasmid #246315: p305N-32
Purpose: Evaluation of VvU6.1 promoter (Pol III promoter) for CRISPR-Cas9 editing of mEGFP in Nicotiana benthamiana and poplar reporter lines
Depositing lab: Chung-Jui Tsai. Depositing organization: University of Georgia. Publication: A compendium of nonredundant short polymerase III promoters for CRISPR applications. Deguchi M, Sinclair KM, Patel A, Coile M, Ortega MA, Bewg WP, Tsai CJ. Plant Physiol. 2025 Jul 3;198(3):kiaf294. doi: 10.1093/plphys/kiaf294. PubMed 40673482.
Backbone
  Vector backbone: p305N
  Vector type: Plant Expression, CRISPR
Growth in bacteria
  Bacterial resistance: Kanamycin, 50 μg/mL
  Growth temperature: 37°C
  Growth strain: DH5alpha
  Copy number: High Copy
Gene/Insert
  Gene/Insert name: VvU6.1 promoter
  gRNA/shRNA sequence: CATGCCCGAAGGCTACGTCC
  Species: Vitis vinifera
  Promoter: VvU6.1 promoter
  Cloning method: Gibson Cloning
Terms and licenses: Academic/Nonprofit Terms; Industry Terms: Not Available to Industry
How to cite: p305N-32 was a gift from Chung-Jui Tsai (Addgene plasmid # 246315 ; http://n2t.net/addgene:246315 ; RRID:Addgene_246315)
