[The description below was written by a language model from this plasmid's Addgene catalogue record and pLannotate feature annotations shown in this document.]
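Description:
p305N-32 is a plant CRISPR-Cas9 binary vector of about 12.8 kb, built on the p305N backbone to test the Vitis vinifera U6.1 (VvU6.1) RNA polymerase III promoter as a driver of guide RNA expression. The backbone carries a high-copy ColE1/pUC-type origin for propagation in E. coli. It also carries the broad-host-range incP oriV with its trans-acting replication gene trfA, an arrangement typical of binary vectors that must also replicate in Agrobacterium. Bacterial selection is by kanamycin through an aphA-3 aminoglycoside phosphotransferase gene located outside the T-DNA.

Nopaline-type left and right border repeats delimit the region transferred to plant cells. Near the left border lies an nptII (NeoR/KanR) gene, which presumably serves as the plant selectable marker, although its promoter and terminator are not annotated. The guide cassette follows. The VvU6.1 promoter, introduced by Gibson cloning, is not itself annotated in the feature table. According to the record it drives a 20-nt spacer targeting mEGFP, fused to the Streptococcus pyogenes gRNA scaffold. The short "VN155" hit immediately upstream of the scaffold almost certainly represents this GFP-derived spacer rather than a BiFC fragment.

Downstream sits an S. pyogenes Cas9 coding sequence terminated by the Arabidopsis HSP18.2 terminator. The Cas9 promoter is not identified. The region upstream of Cas9 contains fragments matching the Arabidopsis HST gene, which may simply reflect genomic sequence within a plant-derived promoter.

The construct is intended for assessing editing efficiency through loss of mEGFP signal in Nicotiana benthamiana and poplar reporter lines, as part of a comparison of short Pol III promoters.
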