Features (pLannotate 1.2.2; 15 found; start..end, strand, type, name):
      1..589     +  rep_origin     ori: high-copy-number ColE1/pMB1/pBR322/pUC origin of replication
    778..805     -  CDS            TetR (fragment): tetracycline resistance regulatory protein; tetR
    829..1977    -  CDS            trfA: trans-acting replication protein that binds to and activates oriV
   2276..3070    -  CDS            KanR: aminoglycoside phosphotransferase; aphA-3; confers resistance to kanamycin
   3282..3913    -  rep_origin     oriV: incP origin of replication
   3993..4017    +  misc_feature   LB T-DNA repeat: left border repeat from nopaline C58 T-DNA
   4532..5326    -  CDS            NeoR/KanR: aminoglycoside phosphotransferase from Tn5; aph(3')-II (or nptII); confers resistance to neomycin, kanamycin, and G418 (Geneticin®)
   6333..6352    +  CDS            VN155(I152L) (fragment): improved N-terminal fragment of mVenus for use in bimolecular fluorescence complementation (BiFC) (Kodama and Hu, 2010)
   6353..6428    +  misc_RNA       gRNA scaffold: guide RNA scaffold for the Streptococcus pyogenes CRISPR/Cas9 system
   6470..6841    +  CDS            HST (fragment): HSTC_ARATH - Also known as HPT2, VTE2-2. Experimental evidence at protein level: Swiss-Prot protein existence level 1. Involved in the synthesis of plastoquinone-9. Can use both homogentisic acid and 2,5-dihydroxyphenylacetic acid gamma-lactone as prenyl acceptors, and solanesyl diphosphate > farnesyl diphosphate > geranylgeranyl diphosphate >> phytyl diphosphate as prenyl donors. Do not catalyze the decardoxylation of homogentisate uncoupled from prenylation. From Arabidopsis thaliana (Mouse-ear cress).
   6993..7076    +  CDS            HST (fragment): HSTC_ARATH - Also known as HPT2, VTE2-2. Experimental evidence at protein level: Swiss-Prot protein existence level 1. Involved in the synthesis of plastoquinone-9. Can use both homogentisic acid and 2,5-dihydroxyphenylacetic acid gamma-lactone as prenyl acceptors, and solanesyl diphosphate > farnesyl diphosphate > geranylgeranyl diphosphate >> phytyl diphosphate as prenyl donors. Do not catalyze the decardoxylation of homogentisate uncoupled from prenylation. From Arabidopsis thaliana (Mouse-ear cress).
   7342..7416    +  CDS            HST (fragment): HSTC_ARATH - Also known as HPT2, VTE2-2. Experimental evidence at protein level: Swiss-Prot protein existence level 1. Involved in the synthesis of plastoquinone-9. Can use both homogentisic acid and 2,5-dihydroxyphenylacetic acid gamma-lactone as prenyl acceptors, and solanesyl diphosphate > farnesyl diphosphate > geranylgeranyl diphosphate >> phytyl diphosphate as prenyl donors. Do not catalyze the decardoxylation of homogentisate uncoupled from prenylation. From Arabidopsis thaliana (Mouse-ear cress).
   8112..12215   +  CDS            cas9: CAS9_STRP1 - Also known as csn1 From Streptococcus pyogenes serotype M1.
  12255..12503   +  terminator     HSP terminator: efficient transcription terminator from the Arabidopsis thaliana heat shock protein 18.2 gene (Nagaya et al., 2010)
  12522..12546   +  misc_feature   RB T-DNA repeat: right border repeat from nopaline C58 T-DNA
>Addgene plasmid #246315 | p305N-32 | addgene full sequence | sequence record 491109 | Addgene NGS Result
TTGAGATCCTTTTTTTCTGCGCGTAATCTGCTGCTTGCAAACAAAAAAACCACCGCTACCAGCGGTGGTT
TGTTTGCCGGATCAAGAGCTACCAACTCTTTTTCCGAAGGTAACTGGCTTCAGCAGAGCGCAGATACCAA
ATACTGTTCTTCTAGTGTAGCCGTAGTTAGGCCACCACTTCAAGAACTCTGTAGCACCGCCTACATACCT
CGCTCTGCTAATCCTGTTACCAGTGGCTGCTGCCAGTGGCGATAAGTCGTGTCTTACCGGGTTGGACTCA
AGACGATAGTTACCGGATAAGGCGCAGCGGTCGGGCTGAACGGGGGGTTCGTGCACACAGCCCAGCTTGG
AGCGAACGACCTACACCGAACTGAGATACCTACAGCGTGAGCTATGAGAAAGCGCCACGCTTCCCGAAGG
GAGAAAGGCGGACAGGTATCCGGTAAGCGGCAGGGTCGGAACAGGAGAGCGCACGAGGGAGCTTCCAGGG
GGAAACGCCTGGTATCTTTATAGTCCTGTCGGGTTTCGCCACCTCTGACTTGAGCGTCGATTTTTGTGAT
GCTCGTCAGGGGGGCGGAGCCTATGGAAAAACGCCAGCAACGCGGCCTTTTTACGGTTCCTGGCCTTTTG
CTGGCCTTTTGCTCACATGTTCTTTCCTGCGTTATCCCCTGATTCTGTGGATAACCGTATTACCGCCTTT
GAGTGAGCTGATACCGCTCGCCGCAGCCGAACGACCGAGCGCAGCGAGTCAGTGAGCGAGGAAGCGGAAG
AGGATCTCAGTAAAGCGCTGGCTGCTGAACCCCCAGCCGGAACTGACCCCACAAGGCCCTAGCGTTTGCA
ATGCACCAGGTCATCATTGACCCAGGCGTGTTCCACCAGGCCGCTGCCTCGCAACTCTTCGCAGGCTTCG
CCGACCTGCTCGCGCCACTTCTTCACGCGGGTGGAATCCGATCCGCACATGAGGCGGAAGGTTTCCAGCT
TGAGCGGGTACGGCTCCCGGTGCGAGCTGAAATAGTCGAACATCCGTCGGGCCGTCGGCGACAGCTTGCG
GTACTTCTCCCATATGAATTTCGTGTAGTGGTCGCCAGCAAACAGCACGACGATTTCCTCGTCGATCAGG
ACCTGGCAACGGGACGTTTTCTTGCCACGGTCCAGGACGCGGAAGCGGTGCAGCAGCGACACCGATTCCA
GGTGCCCAACGCGGTCGGACGTGAAGCCCATCGCCGTCGCCTGTAGGCGCGACAGGCATTCCTCGGCCTT
CGTGTAATACCGGCCATTGATCGACCAGCCCAGGTCCTGGCAAAGCTCGTAGAACGTGAAGGTGATCGGC
TCGCCGATAGGGGTGCGCTTCGCGTACTCCAACACCTGCTGCCACACCAGTTCGTCATCGTCGGCCCGCA
GCTCGACGCCGGTGTAGGTGATCTTCACGTCCTTGTTGACGTGGAAAATGACCTTGTTTTGCAGCGCCTC
GCGCGGGATTTTCTTGTTGCGCGTGGTGAACAGGGCAGAGCGGGCCGTGTCGTTTGGCATCGCTCGCATC
GTGTCCGGCCACGGCGCAATATCGAACAAGGAAAGCTGCATTTCCTTGATCTGCTGCTTCGTGTGTTTCA
GCAACGCGGCTTGCTTGGCCTCGCTGACCTGTTTTGCCAGGTCCTCGCCGGCGGTTTTTCGCTTCTTGGT
CGTCATAGTTCCTCGCGTGTCGATGGTCATCGACTTCGCCAAACCTGCCGCCTCCTGTTCGAGACGACGC
GAACGCTCCACGGCGGCCGATGGCGCGGGCAGGGCAGGGGGAGCCAGTTGCACGCTGTCGCGCTCGATCT
TGGCCGTAGCTTGCTGGGCCATCGAGCCGACGGACTGGAAGGTTTCGCGGGGCGCACGCATGACGGTGCG
GCTTGCGATGGTTTCGGCATCCTCGGCGGAAAACCCCGCGTCGATCAGTTCTTGCCTGTATGCCTTCCGG
TCAAACGTCCGATTCATTCACCCTCCTTGCGGGATTGCCCCGACTCACGCCGGGGCAATGTGCCCTTATT
CCTGATTTGATCCGCCTGGTGCCTTGGTGTCCAGATAATCCACCTTATCGGCAATGAAGTCGGTCCCGTA
GACCGTCTGGCCGTCCTTCTCGTACTTGGTATTCCGAATCTTGCCCTGCACGAATACCAGCGACCCCTTG
CCCAAATACTTGCCGTGGGCCTCGGCCTGAGAGCCAAAACACTTGATGCGGAAGAAGTCGGTGCGCTCCT
GCTTGTCGCCAGCATCGTTGCGCCACATCTAGGTACTAAAACAATTCATCCAGTAAAATATAATATTTTA
TTTTCTCCCAATCAGGCTTGATCCCCAGTAAGTCAAAAAATAGCTCGACATACTGTTCTTCCCCAATATC
CTCCCTGATCGACCGGACGCAGAAGGCAATGTCATACCACTTGTCCGCCCTGCCGCTTCTCCCAAGATCA
ATAAAGCCACTTACTTTGCCATCTTTCACAAAGATGTTGCTGTCTCCCAGGTCGCCGTGGGAAAAGACAA
GTTCCTCTTCGGGCTTTTCCGTCTTTAAAAAATCATACAGCTCGCGCGGATCTTTAAATGGGGTGTCTTC
TTCCCAGTTTTCGCAATCCACATCGGCCAGATCGTTATTCAGTAAGTAATCCAATTCGGCTAAGCGGCTG
TCTAAGCTATTCGTATAGGGACAATCCGATATGTCGATGGAGTGAAAGAGCCTGATGCACTCCGCATACA
GCTCGATAATCTTTTCAGGGCTTTGTTCATCTTCATACTCTTCCGAGCAAAGGACGCCATCGGCCTCACT
CATGAGCAGATTGCTCCAGCCATCATGCCGTTCAAGGTGCAGGACCTTTGGAACAGGCAGCTTTCCTTCC
AGCCATAGCATCATGTCCTTTTCCCGTTCCACATCATAGGTGGTCCCTTTATACCGGCTGTCCGTCATTT
TTAAATATAGGTTTTCATTTTCTCCCACCAGCTTATATACCTTAGCAGGAGACATTCCTTCCGTATCTTT
TACGCAGCGGTATTTTTCGATCAGTTTTTTCAATTCCGGTGATATTCTCATTTTAGCCATTTATTATTTC
CTTCCTCTTTTCTACAGTATTTAAAGATACCCCAAGAAGCTAATTATAACAAGACGAACTCCAATTCACT
GTTCCTTGCATTCTAAAACTTTAAATACCAGAAAACAGCTTTTTCAAAGTTGTTTTCAAAGTTGGCGTAT
AACATAGTATCGACGGAGCCGATTTTGAAACCACAATTATGGGTGATGCTGCCAACGCGAGAGCGGGCCG
GGAGGGTTCGAGAAGGGGGGGCACCCCCCTTCGGCGTGCGCGGTCACGCGCACAGGGCGCAGCCCTGGTT
AAAAACAAGGTTTATAAATATTGGTTTAAAAGCAGGTTAAAAGACAGGTTAGCGGTGGCCGAAAAACGGG
CGGAAACCCTTGCAAATGCTGGATTTTCTGCCTGTGGACAGCCCCTCAAATGTCAATAGGTGCGCCCCTC
ATCTGTCAGCACTCTGCCCCTCAAGTGTCAAGGATCGCGCCCCTCATCTGTCAGTAGTCGCGCCCCTCAA
GTGTCAATACCGCAGGGCACTTATCCCCAGGCTTGTCCACATCATCTGTGGGAAACTCGCGTAAAATCAG
GCGTTTTCGCCGATTTGCGAGGCTGGCCAGCTCCACGTCGCCGGCCGAAATCGAGCCTGCCCCTCATCTG
TCAACGCCGCGCCGGGTGAGTCGGCCCCTCAAGTGTCAACGTCCGCCCCTCATCTGTCAGTGAGGGCCAA
GTTTTCCGCGAGGTATCCACAACGCCGGCGGCTGCGGTGTCTCGCACACGGCTTCGACGGCGTTTCTGGC
GCGTTTGCAGGGCCATAGACGGCCGCCAGCCCAGCGGCGAGGGCAACCAGCCCGGTGAGCGTCTCTAGTG
GACTGATGGGCTGCCTGTATCGAGTGGTGATTTTGTGCCGAGCTGCCGGTCGGGGAGCTGTTGGCTGGCT
GGTGGCAGGATATATTGTGGTGTAAACAAATTGACGATTTAAATGGTAGGCGCGGCTTAATTAAGCGCTT
AATTAAGCGCTTAATTAAGCGCTTAATAAGCCGCGCCGTACCCCAATAGTCTCGACAGACACATAGCACC
TAACATTATTGCTTAAATTTACTATTTTTTTACTATATTATACTCAACCCAATGAGCATAAAGACTGTAA
AATCTCAAATTCCTGAGAAGCATATTTATCGATCCCACAGACTTGATAGTTCCATAATCCATACGCTGCA
GCCAAATTGCTAGTGTGTTGAACATTTAACACGTAGAGAACTAGAAAAGATATAAAACTAAGATTGATAT
CCAAAATAGACGAGAACAATAAGCAAAAACTCTTAGTTTTGAAATAAATCAACAATCCCGAGGGTTGTCA
CATACATCAAAAACGAAAATCCATATAGCAAAAAAAACTCTAAATTACCGTTCGACAAAAAGAGAAAACT
GATAGGACATTTGCTAAACATTAAAATCAAAATTTGGATCAAGCCGAATTCTCAGAAGAACTCGTCAAGA
AGGCGATAGAAGGCGATGCGCTGCGAATCGGGAGCGGCGATACCGTAAAGCACGAGGAAGCGGTCAGCCC
ATTCGCCGCCAAGCTCTTCAGCAATATCACGGGTAGCCAACGCTATGTCCTGATAGCGGTCCGCCACACC
CAGCCGGCCACAGTCGATGAATCCAGAAAAGCGGCCATTTTCCACCATGATATTCGGCAAGCAGGCATCG
CCATGGGTCACGACGAGATCATCGCCGTCGGGCATGCGCGCCTTGAGCCTGGCGAACAGTTCGGCTGGCG
CGAGCCCCTGATGCTCTTCGTCCAGATCATCCTGATCGACAAGACCGGCTTCCATCCGAGTACGTGCTCG
CTCGATGCGATGTTTCGCTTGGTGGTCGAATGGGCAGGTAGCCGGATCAAGCGTATGCAGCCGCCGCATT
GCATCAGCCATGATGGATACTTTCTCGGCAGGAGCAAGGTGAGATGACAGGAGATCCTGCCCCGGCACTT
CGCCCAATAGCAGCCAGTCCCTTCCCGCTTCAGTGACAACGTCGAGCACAGCTGCGCAAGGAACGCCCGT
CGTGGCCAGCCACGATAGCCGCGCTGCCTCGTCCTGCAGTTCATTCAGGGCACCGGACAGGTCGGTCTTG
ACAAAAAGAACCGGGCGCCCCTGCGCTGACAGCCGGAACACGGCGGCATCAGAGCAGCCGATTGTCTGTT
GTGCCCAGTCATAGCCGAATAGCCTCTCCACCCAAGCGGCCGGAGAACCTGCGTGCAATCCATCTTGTTC
AATCATCTCGAGACGTACCGCGCGATGCATTCGAAGATCGATCCTTCGCCTGGAGGAGAGAAATCAGTGG
CGCTGCGGCTTTTAGGGTTTCTTTGTTGATGGAATGAGAGTGTAAGCTCTGCCAGTGCCACTTTATTAGG
GTTTTACAAGCCCTTTTCTTCGTAATTGGGCCTGACATTTTGTGCCACTTGGGCCTTTAGAGATGAAAAT
GTATATTGGGCTTAAGTTGACTTGAAGGATAAATTAGTTTAGGATATTACGTTTTTTATGAGAATTGGTG
TGTCGGATACATGTATATGATGCATTCAAATATATGTATTCTAGATACATTTAAGTTTAGATACAATCTA
AAATGTGTCTTTAATTACAGGACTGTAACTAAAATACTTAATGTAAGAAGAATATTACTCCTTTAATAGC
TTTTGAGTATATCTAGTCTAACATCTTTTAAAAAAGTCTAATTTCTTTCATTTATTTTTCGAGCAATAGC
AAAGTGCATAATTATTTTTTTCTTCTAGAAATTCAGATTTGTTTCTCTAAATTTTGAGATTCTTTTCTCA
ATTTTGTATGTCTAGAGAACAATGTGTATTTTTCACTCTAGTTGGTTGTTACTTTGTTGAATGTTCTGAT
AAAAGTATATTGTTATTTCTGAAGTAGATATAAACCTTCATTTGGAAATTATACATAAATCAAAATCGTT
AATTATCTAGATCAAGATATATGCCCTTTTCCTAATGTATTTGATACATGCACCTAATTTCACTAGATGT
ATCTTTTCTATTTTTTAAATTATGAATAGTTAATTTTTTCCATATGTGTATTTGATACATACTTCATGAC
TTTAAAAAATTAATTATATACCAGATATATGTATTTAAAATTTGTTATGTATTTAAAGTATGTATATGAT
TATTCGATATTAATCTCTTCGATGAAGGCCTACTCTTCCCACATCGACTGCTCATAGACGAAATTGAGCT
TTTATATATCAGGAGCAAACGCTTAGAGCTTGCATGCCCGAAGGCTACGTCCGTTTTAGAGCTAGAAATA
GCAAGTTAAAATAAGGCTAGTCCGTTATCAACTTGAAAAAGTGGCACCGAGTCGGTGCTTTTTTTACTAG
TGGAGCTCAACTTTTGATTCGCTATTTGCAGTGCACCTGTGGCGTTCATCACATCTTTTGTGACACTGTT
TGCACTGGTCATTGCTATTACAAAGGACCTTCCTGATGTTGAAGGAGATCGAAAGTAAGTAACTGCACGC
ATAACCATTTTCTTTCCGCTCTTTGGCTCAATCCATTTGACAGTCAAAGACAATGTTTAACCAGCTCCGT
TTGATATATTGTCTTTATGTGTTTGTTCAAGCATGTTTAGTTAATCATGCCTTTGATTGATCTTGAATAG
GTTCCAAATATCAACCCTGGCAACAAAACTTGGAGTGAGAAACATTGCATTCCTCGGTTCTGGACTTCTG
CTAGTAAATTATGTTTCAGCCATATCACTAGCTTTCTACATGCCTCAGGTGAATTCATCTATTTCCGTCT
TAACTATTTCGGTTAATTAAAGCACGAACACCATTACTGCATGTAGAAGCTTGATAAACTATCGCCACCA
ATTTATTTTTGTTGCGATATTGTTACTTTCCTCAGTATGCAGCTTTGAAAAGACCAACCCTCTTATCCTT
TAACAATGAACAGGTTTTTAGAGGTAGCTTGATGATTCCTGCACATGTGATCTTGGCTTCAGGCTTAATT
TTCCAGGTAAAGCATTATGAGATACTCTTATATCTCTTACATACTTTTGAGATAATGCACAAGAACTTCA
TAACTATATGCTTTAGTTTCTGCATTTGACACTGCCAAATTCATTAATCTCTAATATCTTTGTTGTTGAT
CTTTGGTAGACATGGGTACTAGAAAAAGCAAACTACACCAAGGTAAAATACTTTTGTACAAACATAAACT
CGTTATCACGGAACATCAATGGAGTGTATATCTAACGGAGTGTAGAAACATTTGATTATTGCAGGAAGCT
ATCTCAGGATATTATCGGTTTATATGGAATCTCTTCTACGCAGAGTATCTGTTATTCCCCTTCCTCTAGC
TTTCAATTTCATGGTGAGGATATGCAGTTTTCTTTGTATATCATTCTTCTTCTTCTTTGTAGCTTGGAGT
CAAAATCGGTTCCTTCATGTACATACATCAAGGATATGTCCTTCTGAATTTTTATATCTTGCAATAAAAA
TGCTTGTACCAATTGAAACACCAGCTTTTTGAGTTCTATGATCACTGACTTGGTTCTAACCAAAAAAAAA
AAAATGTTTAATTTACATATCTAAAAGTAGGTTTAGGGAAACCTAAACAGTAAAATATTTGTATATTATT
CGAATTTCACTCATCATAAAAACTTAAATTGCACCATAAAATTTTGTTTTACTATTAATGATGTAATTTG
TGTAACTTAAGATAAAAATAATATTCCGTAAGTTAACCGGCTAAAACCACGTATAAACCAGGGAACCTGT
TAAACCGGTTCTTTACTGGATAAAGAAATGAAAGCCCATGTAGACAGCTCCATTAGAGCCCAAACCCTAA
ATTTCTCATCTATATAAAAGGAGTGACATTAGGGTTTTTGTTCGTCCTCTTAAAGCTTCTCGTTTTCTCT
GCCGTCTCTCTCATTCGCGCGACGCAAACGATCTTCAGGTGATCTTCTTTCTCCAAATCCTCTCTCATAA
CTCTGATTTCGTACTTGTGTATTTGAGCTCACGCTCTGTTTCTCTCACCACAGCAGCTAGCATGGACAAG
AAGTACTCCATTGGGCTCGATATCGGCACAAACAGCGTCGGCTGGGCCGTCATTACGGACGAGTACAAGG
TGCCGAGCAAAAAATTCAAAGTTCTGGGCAATACCGATCGCCACAGCATAAAGAAGAACCTCATTGGCGC
CCTCCTGTTCGACTCCGGGGAGACGGCCGAAGCCACGCGGCTCAAAAGAACAGCACGGCGCAGATATACC
CGCAGAAAGAATCGGATCTGCTACCTGCAGGAGATCTTTAGTAATGAGATGGCTAAGGTGGATGACTCTT
TCTTCCATAGGCTGGAGGAGTCCTTTTTGGTGGAGGAGGATAAAAAGCACGAGCGCCACCCAATCTTTGG
CAATATCGTGGACGAGGTGGCGTACCATGAAAAGTACCCAACCATATATCATCTGAGGAAGAAGCTTGTA
GACAGTACTGATAAGGCTGACTTGCGGTTGATCTATCTCGCGCTGGCGCATATGATCAAATTTCGGGGAC
ACTTCCTCATCGAGGGGGACCTGAACCCAGACAACAGCGATGTCGACAAACTCTTTATCCAACTGGTTCA
GACTTACAATCAGCTTTTCGAAGAGAACCCGATCAACGCATCCGGAGTTGACGCCAAAGCAATCCTGAGC
GCTAGGCTGTCCAAATCCCGGCGGCTCGAAAACCTCATCGCACAGCTCCCTGGGGAGAAGAAGAACGGCC
TGTTTGGTAATCTTATCGCCCTGTCACTCGGGCTGACCCCCAACTTTAAATCTAACTTCGACCTGGCCGA
AGATGCCAAGCTTCAACTGAGCAAAGACACCTACGATGATGATCTCGACAATCTGCTGGCCCAGATCGGC
GACCAGTACGCAGACCTTTTTTTGGCGGCAAAGAACCTGTCAGACGCCATTCTGCTGAGTGATATTCTGC
GAGTGAACACGGAGATCACCAAAGCTCCGCTGAGCGCTAGTATGATCAAGCGCTATGATGAGCACCACCA
AGACTTGACTTTGCTGAAGGCCCTTGTCAGACAGCAACTGCCTGAGAAGTACAAGGAAATTTTCTTCGAT
CAGTCTAAAAATGGCTACGCCGGATACATTGACGGCGGAGCAAGCCAGGAGGAATTTTACAAATTTATTA
AGCCCATCTTGGAAAAAATGGACGGCACCGAGGAGCTGCTGGTAAAGCTTAACAGAGAAGATCTGTTGCG
CAAACAGCGCACTTTCGACAATGGAAGCATCCCCCACCAGATTCACCTGGGCGAACTGCACGCTATCCTC
AGGCGGCAAGAGGATTTCTACCCCTTTTTGAAAGATAACAGGGAAAAGATTGAGAAAATCCTCACATTTC
GGATACCCTACTATGTAGGCCCCCTCGCCCGGGGAAATTCCAGATTCGCGTGGATGACTCGCAAATCAGA
AGAGACCATCACTCCCTGGAACTTCGAGGAAGTCGTGGATAAGGGGGCCTCTGCCCAGTCCTTCATCGAA
AGGATGACTAACTTTGATAAAAATCTGCCTAACGAAAAGGTGCTTCCTAAACACTCTCTGCTGTACGAGT
ACTTCACAGTTTATAACGAGCTGACCAAGGTCAAATACGTCACAGAAGGGATGAGAAAGCCAGCATTCCT
GTCTGGAGAGCAGAAGAAAGCTATCGTGGACCTCCTCTTCAAGACGAACCGGAAAGTTACCGTGAAACAG
CTCAAAGAAGACTATTTCAAAAAGATTGAATGTTTCGACTCTGTTGAAATCAGCGGAGTGGAGGATCGCT
TCAACGCATCCCTGGGAACGTATCACGATCTCCTGAAAATCATTAAAGACAAGGACTTCCTGGACAATGA
GGAGAACGAGGACATTCTTGAGGACATTGTCCTCACCCTTACGTTGTTTGAAGATAGGGAGATGATTGAA
GAACGCTTGAAAACTTACGCTCATCTCTTCGACGACAAAGTCATGAAACAGCTCAAGAGGCGCCGATATA
CAGGATGGGGGCGGCTGTCAAGAAAACTGATCAATGGCATCCGAGACAAGCAGAGTGGAAAGACAATCCT
GGATTTTCTTAAGTCCGATGGATTTGCCAACCGGAACTTCATGCAGTTGATCCATGATGACTCTCTCACC
TTTAAGGAGGACATCCAGAAAGCACAAGTTTCTGGCCAGGGGGACAGTCTTCACGAGCACATCGCTAATC
TTGCAGGTAGCCCAGCTATCAAAAAGGGAATACTGCAGACCGTTAAGGTCGTGGATGAACTCGTCAAAGT
AATGGGAAGGCATAAGCCCGAGAATATCGTTATCGAGATGGCCCGAGAGAACCAAACTACCCAGAAGGGA
CAGAAGAACAGTAGGGAAAGGATGAAGAGGATTGAAGAGGGTATAAAAGAACTGGGGTCCCAAATCCTTA
AGGAACACCCAGTTGAAAACACCCAGCTTCAGAATGAGAAGCTCTACCTGTACTACCTGCAGAACGGCAG
GGACATGTACGTGGATCAGGAACTGGACATCAATCGGCTCTCCGACTACGACGTGGATCATATCGTGCCC
CAGTCTTTTCTCAAAGATGATTCTATTGATAATAAAGTGTTGACAAGATCCGATAAAAATAGAGGGAAGA
GTGATAACGTCCCCTCAGAAGAAGTTGTCAAGAAAATGAAAAATTATTGGCGGCAGCTGCTGAACGCCAA
ACTGATCACACAACGGAAGTTCGATAATCTGACTAAGGCTGAACGAGGTGGCCTGTCTGAGTTGGATAAA
GCCGGCTTCATCAAAAGGCAGCTTGTTGAGACACGCCAGATCACCAAGCACGTGGCCCAAATTCTCGATT
CACGCATGAACACCAAGTACGATGAAAATGACAAACTGATTCGAGAGGTGAAAGTTATTACTCTGAAGTC
TAAGCTGGTCTCAGATTTCAGAAAGGACTTTCAGTTTTATAAGGTGAGAGAGATCAACAATTACCACCAT
GCGCATGATGCCTACCTGAATGCAGTGGTAGGCACTGCACTTATCAAAAAATATCCCAAGCTTGAATCTG
AATTTGTTTACGGAGACTATAAAGTGTACGATGTTAGGAAAATGATCGCAAAGTCTGAGCAGGAAATAGG
CAAGGCCACCGCTAAGTACTTCTTTTACAGCAATATTATGAATTTTTTCAAGACCGAGATTACACTGGCC
AATGGAGAGATTCGGAAGCGACCACTTATCGAAACAAACGGAGAAACAGGAGAAATCGTGTGGGACAAGG
GTAGGGATTTCGCGACAGTCCGGAAGGTCCTGTCCATGCCGCAGGTGAACATCGTTAAAAAGACCGAAGT
ACAGACCGGAGGCTTCTCCAAGGAAAGTATCCTCCCGAAAAGGAACAGCGACAAGCTGATCGCACGCAAA
AAAGATTGGGACCCCAAGAAATACGGCGGATTCGATTCTCCTACAGTCGCTTACAGTGTACTGGTTGTGG
CCAAAGTGGAGAAAGGGAAGTCTAAAAAACTCAAAAGCGTCAAGGAACTGCTGGGCATCACAATCATGGA
GCGATCAAGCTTCGAAAAAAACCCCATCGACTTTCTCGAAGCGAAAGGATATAAAGAGGTCAAAAAAGAC
CTCATCATTAAGCTTCCCAAGTACTCTCTCTTTGAGCTTGAAAACGGCCGGAAACGAATGCTCGCTAGTG
CGGGCGAGCTGCAGAAAGGTAACGAGCTGGCACTGCCCTCTAAATACGTTAATTTCTTGTATCTGGCCAG
CCACTATGAAAAGCTCAAAGGGTCTCCCGAAGATAATGAGCAGAAGCAGCTGTTCGTGGAACAACACAAA
CACTACCTTGATGAGATCATCGAGCAAATAAGCGAGTTCTCCAAAAGAGTGATCCTCGCCGACGCTAACC
TCGATAAGGTGCTTTCTGCTTACAATAAGCACAGGGATAAGCCCATCAGGGAGCAGGCAGAAAACATTAT
CCACTTGTTTACTCTGACCAACTTGGGCGCGCCTGCAGCCTTCAAGTACTTCGACACCACCATAGACAGA
AAGCGGTACACCTCTACAAAGGAGGTCCTGGACGCCACACTGATTCATCAGTCAATTACGGGGCTCTATG
AAACAAGAATCGACCTCTCTCAGCTCGGTGGAGACGGAACAAGAAAGAGAAGAAAGGTGTGACGGATCCT
CGAATATGAAGATGAAGATGAAATATTTGGTGTGTCAAATAAAAAGCTTGTGTGCTTAAGTTTGTGTTTT
TTTCTTGGCTTGTTGTGTTATGAATTTGTGGCTTTTTCTAATATCAAATGAATGTAAGATCTCATTATAA
TGAATAAACAAATGTTTCTATAATCCATTGTGAATGTTTTGTTGGATCTCTTCTGCAGCATATAACTACT
GTATGTGCTATGGTATGGACTATGGAATATGATTAAAGATAAGGTTTAAACTATCAGTGTTTGACAGGAT
ATATTGGCGGGTAAACCTAAGAGAAAAGAGCGTTTATTAGAATAATCGGATATTTAAAAGGGCGTGAAAA
GGTTTATCCGTTCGTCCATTTGTATGTGCATGCCAACCACAGGAGATCCAAAAGGATCTAGGTGAAGATC
CTTTTTGATAATCTCATGACCAAAATCCCTTAACGTGAGTTTTCGTTCCACTGAGCGTCAGACCCCGTAG
AAAAGATCAAAGGATCTTC
