>Addgene plasmid #246315 | p305N-32 | depositor partial sequence | sequence record 487367 | Promoter
ACTCTTCCCACATCGACTGCTCATAGACGAAATTGAGCTTTTATATATCAGGAGCAAACGCTTAGAGCTT
